Addgene plasmid #90924: TUBB F1.4 gRNA
Purpose: 3rd generation lentiviral gRNA plasmid targeting human TUBB
Depositing lab: Iain Cheeseman. Depositing organization: Whitehead Institute for Biomedical Research. Publication: Large-Scale Analysis of CRISPR/Cas9 Cell-Cycle Knockouts Reveals the Diversity of p53-Dependent Responses to Cell-Cycle Defects. McKinley KL, Cheeseman IM. Dev Cell. 2017 Feb 27;40(4):405-420.e2. doi: 10.1016/j.devcel.2017.01.012. Epub 2017 Feb 16. PubMed 28216383.
Backbone
  Vector backbone: pLenti-sgRNA
  Backbone manufacturer: Eric Lander & David Sabatini labs (Addgene plasmid #71409)
  Backbone size w/o insert (bp): 9151
  Vector type: Lentiviral, CRISPR
  Selectable markers: Puromycin
Growth in bacteria
  Bacterial resistance: Ampicillin, 100 μg/mL
  Growth temperature: 37°C
  Growth strain: NEB Stable
  Copy number: Unknown
Gene/Insert
  Gene/Insert name: TUBB (Guide Designation F1.4) (alt name: pKMKO series)
  gRNA/shRNA sequence: CACCgCTGACCCACTCACTGGGCGG
  Species: H. sapiens (human)
  Promoter: U6
  Cloning method: Restriction Enzyme; 5′ cloning site BsmBI (destroyed during cloning); 3′ cloning site BsmBI (destroyed during cloning)
  Sequencing primers: 5′ hU6-F (5'-GAGGGCCTATTTCCCATGATT-3'); 3′ EF1a-R (5'-CACGGCGACTACTGCACTTA-3')
Terms and licenses: Academic/Nonprofit Terms; Industry Terms: Not Available to Industry
Depositor comments: Please note that gRNA target sequence listed is not strictly the 20nt spacer sequence, but also contains the 5' BsmBI overhang. For more information about knockout human cell lines generated using this plasmid, please see http://cellcycleknockouts.wi.mit.edu/ .
How to cite: TUBB F1.4 gRNA was a gift from Iain Cheeseman (Addgene plasmid # 90924 ; http://n2t.net/addgene:90924 ; RRID:Addgene_90924)
