[The description below was written by a language model from this plasmid's Addgene catalogue record and pLannotate feature annotations shown in this document.]
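Description:
TUBB F1.4 gRNA is a third-generation lentiviral CRISPR guide plasmid built on the pLenti-sgRNA backbone and designed to express a single guide RNA against human TUBB, the gene encoding β-tubulin. In bacteria it is maintained through a high-copy ColE1/pUC-type origin and selected with ampicillin via the β-lactamase gene. An f1 origin, an SV40 origin and remnants of lac/lacZα cloning-vector sequence are also annotated in the backbone. The guide was inserted between two BsmBI sites that were destroyed during cloning. The depositor notes that the recorded guide sequence includes the 5′ BsmBI overhang and so is not strictly the 20-nucleotide spacer.

The viral portion is arranged for self-inactivating, Tat-independent packaging. An RSV promoter drives a truncated HIV-1 5′ LTR, followed by the Ψ packaging signal with a partial gag sequence, the Rev response element for Rev-dependent nuclear export of the genomic RNA, and a cPPT/CTS element. The unit ends in a ΔU3 3′ LTR followed by an SV40 polyadenylation signal. Within this unit, a human U6 RNA polymerase III promoter transcribes the TUBB spacer fused to the Streptococcus pyogenes tracrRNA-derived scaffold. A separate EF-1α core promoter drives puromycin N-acetyltransferase, followed by a WPRE to boost expression, so transduced mammalian cells can be selected with puromycin.

No Cas9 is annotated on the plasmid, so the nuclease must come from elsewhere, such as a Cas9-expressing cell line. The plasmid belongs to a series of guides used to generate human knockout cell lines in a large-scale analysis of cell-cycle genes. The sequenced record is 7,302 nt, shorter than the 9,151 bp listed for the backbone without insert. The record does not explain this difference.
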