Features (pLannotate 1.2.2; 28 found; start..end, strand, type, name):
      1..51      +  rep_origin     RSF ori (fragment): Plasmids containing the RSF 1030 origin of replication can be propagated in E. coli cells that contain additional plasmids with compatible origins.
     53..145     +  CDS            lacI (fragment): lac repressor; lacI; The lac repressor binds to the lac operator to inhibit transcription in E. coli. This inhibition can be relieved by adding lactose or isopropyl-β-D-thiogalactopyranoside (IPTG).
    158..179     +  protein_bind   CAP binding site: CAP binding activates transcription in the presence of cAMP. E. coli catabolite activator protein
    194..224     +  promoter       lac promoter: promoter for the E. coli lac operon
    232..248     +  protein_bind   lac operator: The lac repressor binds to the lac operator to inhibit transcription in E. coli. This inhibition can be relieved by adding lactose or isopropyl-β-D-thiogalactopyranoside (IPTG). lac repressor encoded by lacI
    293..311     +  promoter       T3 promoter: promoter for bacteriophage T3 RNA polymerase
    339..565     +  promoter       RSV promoter: Rous sarcoma virus enhancer/promoter
    566..746     +  LTR            5' LTR (truncated): truncated 5' long terminal repeat (LTR) from HIV-1
    793..918     +  misc_feature   HIV-1 Ψ: packaging signal of human immunodeficiency virus type 1
    902..1265    +  CDS            HIV-1 gag (fragment): gag protein from human immunodeficiency virus 1; gag
   1411..1644    +  misc_feature   RRE: The Rev response element (RRE) of HIV-1 allows for Rev-dependent mRNA export from the nucleus to the cytoplasm.
   2021..2047    +  CDS            Rev (fragment): human immunodeficiency virus 1 (HIV-1) Rev protein; rev; enhances nuclear export of unspliced and incompletely spliced viral mRNAs
   2051..2291    +  promoter       U6 promoter: RNA polymerase III promoter for human U6 snRNA
   2339..2406    +  misc_RNA       tracrRNA (fragment): trans-activating CRISPR RNA for the Streptococcus pyogenes CRISPR/Cas9 system
   2455..2572    +  misc_feature   cPPT/CTS: central polypurine tract and central termination sequence of HIV-1
   2641..2852    +  promoter       EF-1α core promoter: core promoter for human elongation factor EF-1α
   2878..3477    +  CDS            PuroR (fragment): puromycin N-acetyltransferase; pac from Streptomyces; confers resistance to puromycin
   3493..4081    +  misc_feature   WPRE: woodchuck hepatitis virus posttranscriptional regulatory element
   4132..4151    +  misc_feature   cPPT/CTS (fragment): central polypurine tract and central termination sequence of HIV-1
   4153..4386    +  LTR            3' LTR (ΔU3): self-inactivating 3' long terminal repeat (LTR) from HIV-1
   4464..4585    +  polyA_signal   SV40 poly(A) signal: SV40 polyadenylation signal
   4625..4760    +  rep_origin     SV40 ori: SV40 origin of replication
   4781..4799    -  promoter       T7 promoter: promoter for bacteriophage T7 RNA polymerase
   4807..4962    +  CDS            lacZα (fragment): LacZα fragment of β-galactosidase; lacZ fragment
   4967..5395    +  rep_origin     f1 ori (sequence partly withheld): f1 bacteriophage origin of replication; arrow indicates direction of (+) strand synthesis
   5448..5552    +  promoter       AmpR promoter: bla
   5553..6413    +  CDS            AmpR: β-lactamase; bla; confers resistance to ampicillin, carbenicillin, and related antibiotics
   6584..7172    +  rep_origin     ori: high-copy-number ColE1/pMB1/pBR322/pUC origin of replication
>Addgene plasmid #90924 | TUBB F1.4 gRNA | addgene full sequence | sequence record 183039 | Addgene NGS Result
GCCGCAGCCGAACGACCGAGCGCAGCGAGTCAGTGAGCGAGGAAGCGGAAGAGCGCCCAATACGCAAACC
GCCTCTCCCCGCGCGTTGGCCGATTCATTAATGCAGCTGGCACGACAGGTTTCCCGACTGGAAAGCGGGC
AGTGAGCGCAACGCAATTAATGTGAGTTAGCTCACTCATTAGGCACCCCAGGCTTTACACTTTATGCTTC
CGGCTCGTATGTTGTGTGGAATTGTGAGCGGATAACAATTTCACACAGGAAACAGCTATGACCATGATTA
CGCCAAGCGCGCAATTAACCCTCACTAAAGGGAACAAAAGCTGGAGCTGCAAGCTTAATGTAGTCTTATG
CAATACTCTTGTAGTCTTGCAACATGGTAACGATGAGTTAGCAACATGCCTTACAAGGAGAGAAAAAGCA
CCGTGCATGCCGATTGGTGGAAGTAAGGTGGTACGATCGTGCCTTATTAGGAAGGCAACAGACGGGTCTG
ACATGGATTGGACGAACCACTGAATTGCCGCATTGCAGAGATATTGTATTTAAGTGCCTAGCTCGATACA
TAAACGGGTCTCTCTGGTTAGACCAGATCTGAGCCTGGGAGCTCTCTGGCTAACTAGGGAACCCACTGCT
TAAGCCTCAATAAAGCTTGCCTTGAGTGCTTCAAGTAGTGTGTGCCCGTCTGTTGTGTGACTCTGGTAAC
TAGAGATCCCTCAGACCCTTTTAGTCAGTGTGGAAAATCTCTAGCAGTGGCGCCCGAACAGGGACTTGAA
AGCGAAAGGGAAACCAGAGGAGCTCTCTCGACGCAGGACTCGGCTTGCTGAAGCGCGCACGGCAAGAGGC
GAGGGGCGGCGACTGGTGAGTACGCCAAAAATTTTGACTAGCGGAGGCTAGAAGGAGAGAGATGGGTGCG
AGAGCGTCAGTATTAAGCGGGGGAGAATTAGATCGCGATGGGAAAAAATTCGGTTAAGGCCAGGGGGAAA
GAAAAAATATAAATTAAAACATATAGTATGGGCAAGCAGGGAGCTAGAACGATTCGCAGTTAATCCTGGC
CTGTTAGAAACATCAGAAGGCTGTAGACAAATACTGGGACAGCTACAACCATCCCTTCAGACAGGATCAG
AAGAACTTAGATCATTATATAATACAGTAGCAACCCTCTATTGTGTGCATCAAAGGATAGAGATAAAAGA
CACCAAGGAAGCTTTAGACAAGATAGAGGAAGAGCAAAACAAAAGTAAGACCACCGCACAGCAAGCGGCC
GCTGATCTTCAGACCTGGAGGAGGAGATATGAGGGACAATTGGAGAAGTGAATTATATAAATATAAAGTA
GTAAAAATTGAACCATTAGGAGTAGCACCCACCAAGGCAAAGAGAAGAGTGGTGCAGAGAGAAAAAAGAG
CAGTGGGAATAGGAGCTTTGTTCCTTGGGTTCTTGGGAGCAGCAGGAAGCACTATGGGCGCAGCGTCAAT
GACGCTGACGGTACAGGCCAGACAATTATTGTCTGGTATAGTGCAGCAGCAGAACAATTTGCTGAGGGCT
ATTGAGGCGCAACAGCATCTGTTGCAACTCACAGTCTGGGGCATCAAGCAGCTCCAGGCAAGAATCCTGG
CTGTGGAAAGATACCTAAAGGATCAACAGCTCCTGGGGATTTGGGGTTGCTCTGGAAAACTCATTTGCAC
CACTGCTGTGCCTTGGAATGCTAGTTGGAGTAATAAATCTCTGGAACAGATTTGGAATCACACGACCTGG
ATGGAGTGGGACAGAGAAATTAACAATTACACAAGCTTAATACACTCCTTAATTGAAGAATCGCAAAACC
AGCAAGAAAAGAATGAACAAGAATTATTGGAATTAGATAAATGGGCAAGTTTGTGGAATTGGTTTAACAT
AACAAATTGGCTGTGGTATATAAAATTATTCATAATGATAGTAGGAGGCTTGGTAGGTTTAAGAATAGTT
TTTGCTGTACTTTCTATAGTGAATAGAGTTAGGCAGGGATATTCACCATTATCGTTTCAGACCCACCTCC
CAACCCCGAGGGGACCCAGAGAGGGCCTATTTCCCATGATTCCTTCATATTTGCATATACGATACAAGGC
TGTTAGAGAGATAATTAGAATTAATTTGACTGTAAACACAAAGATATTAGTACAAAATACGTGACGTAGA
AAGTAATAATTTCTTGGGTAGTTTGCAGTTTTAAAATTATGTTTTAAAATGGACTATCATATGCTTACCG
TAACTTGAAAGTATTTCGATTTCTTGGCTTTATATATCTTGTGGAAAGGACGAAACACCGCTGACCCACT
CACTGGGCGGGTTTAAGAGCTATGCTGGAAACAGCATAGCAAGTTTAAATAAGGCTAGTCCGTTATCAAC
TTGAAAAAGTGGCACCGAGTCGGTGCTTTTTTTGAATTCTAGATCTTGAGACAAATGGCAGTATTCATCC
ACAATTTTAAAAGAAAAGGGGGGATTGGGGGGTACAGTGCAGGGGAAAGAATAGTAGACATAATAGCAAC
AGACATACAAACTAAAGAATTACAAAAACAAATTACAAAAATTCAAAATTTTCGGGTTTATTACAGGGAC
AGCAGAGATCCACTTTGGCGCCGGCTCGAGTGGCTCCGGTGCCCGTCAGTGGGCAGAGCGCACATCGCCC
ACAGTCCCCGAGAAGTTGGGGGGAGGGGTCGGCAATTGAACCGGTGCCTAGAGAAGGTGGCGCGGGGTAA
ACTGGGAAAGTGATGTCGTGTACTGGCTCCGCCTTTTTCCCGAGGGTGGGGGAGAACCGTATATAAGTGC
AGTAGTCGCCGTGAACGTTCTTTTTCGCAACGGGTTTGCCGCCAGAACACAGGTGTCGTGACGCGGGATC
CGCCACCATGACCGAGTACAAGCCCACGGTGCGCCTCGCCACCCGCGACGACGTCCCCAGGGCCGTACGC
ACCCTCGCCGCCGCGTTCGCCGACTACCCCGCCACGCGCCACACCGTCGATCCGGACCGCCACATCGAGC
GGGTCACCGAGCTGCAAGAACTCTTCCTCACGCGCGTCGGGCTCGACATCGGCAAGGTGTGGGTCGCGGA
CGACGGCGCCGCGGTGGCGGTCTGGACCACGCCGGAGAGCGTCGAAGCGGGGGCGGTGTTCGCCGAGATC
GGCCCGCGCATGGCCGAGTTGAGCGGTTCCCGGCTGGCCGCGCAGCAACAGATGGAAGGCCTCCTGGCGC
CGCACCGGCCCAAGGAGCCCGCGTGGTTCCTGGCCACCGTCGGAGTCTCGCCCGACCACCAGGGCAAGGG
TCTGGGCAGCGCCGTCGTGCTCCCCGGAGTGGAGGCGGCCGAGCGCGCCGGGGTGCCCGCCTTCCTGGAG
ACCTCCGCGCCCCGCAACCTCCCCTTCTACGAGCGGCTCGGCTTCACCGTCACCGCCGACGTCGAGGTGC
CCGAAGGACCGCGCACCTGGTGCATGACCCGCAAGCCCGGTGCCTGAACGCGTTAAGTCGACAATCAACC
TCTGGATTACAAAATTTGTGAAAGATTGACTGGTATTCTTAACTATGTTGCTCCTTTTACGCTATGTGGA
TACGCTGCTTTAATGCCTTTGTATCATGCTATTGCTTCCCGTATGGCTTTCATTTTCTCCTCCTTGTATA
AATCCTGGTTGCTGTCTCTTTATGAGGAGTTGTGGCCCGTTGTCAGGCAACGTGGCGTGGTGTGCACTGT
GTTTGCTGACGCAACCCCCACTGGTTGGGGCATTGCCACCACCTGTCAGCTCCTTTCCGGGACTTTCGCT
TTCCCCCTCCCTATTGCCACGGCGGAACTCATCGCCGCCTGCCTTGCCCGCTGCTGGACAGGGGCTCGGC
TGTTGGGCACTGACAATTCCGTGGTGTTGTCGGGGAAATCATCGTCCTTTCCTTGGCTGCTCGCCTGTGT
TGCCACCTGGATTCTGCGCGGGACGTCCTTCTGCTACGTCCCTTCGGCCCTCAATCCAGCGGACCTTCCT
TCCCGCGGCCTGCTGCCGGCTCTGCGGCCTCTTCCGCGTCTTCGCCTTCGCCCTCAGACGAGTCGGATCT
CCCTTTGGGCCGCCTCCCCGCGTCGACTTTAAGACCAATGACTTACAAGGCAGCTGTAGATCTTAGCCAC
TTTTTAAAAGAAAAGGGGGGACTGGAAGGGCTAATTCACTCCCAACGAAGACAAGATCTGCTTTTTGCTT
GTACTGGGTCTCTCTGGTTAGACCAGATCTGAGCCTGGGAGCTCTCTGGCTAACTAGGGAACCCACTGCT
TAAGCCTCAATAAAGCTTGCCTTGAGTGCTTCAAGTAGTGTGTGCCCGTCTGTTGTGTGACTCTGGTAAC
TAGAGATCCCTCAGACCCTTTTAGTCAGTGTGGAAAATCTCTAGCAGTACGTATAGTAGTTCATGTCATC
TTATTATTCAGTATTTATAACTTGCAAAGAAATGAATATCAGAGAGTGAGAGGAACTTGTTTATTGCAGC
TTATAATGGTTACAAATAAAGCAATAGCATCACAAATTTCACAAATAAAGCATTTTTTTCACTGCATTCT
AGTTGTGGTTTGTCCAAACTCATCAATGTATCTTATCATGTCTGGCTCTAGCTATCCCGCCCCTAACTCC
GCCCATCCCGCCCCTAACTCCGCCCAGTTCCGCCCATTCTCCGCCCCATGGCTGACTAATTTTTTTTATT
TATGCAGAGGCCGAGGCCGCCTCGGCCTCTGAGCTATTCCAGAAGTAGTGAGGAGGCTTTTTTGGAGGCC
TAGGGACGTACCCAATTCGCCCTATAGTGAGTCGTATTACGCGCGCTCACTGGCCGTCGTTTTACAACGT
CGTGACTGGGAAAACCCTGGCGTTACCCAACTTAATCGCCTTGCAGCACATCCCCCTTTCGCCAGCTGGC
GTAATAGCGAAGAGGCCCGCACCGATCGCCCTTCCCAACAGTTGCGCAGCCTGAATGGCGAATGGG
[124 nt withheld, positions 4967-5090]
C
[91 nt withheld, positions 5092-5182]
A
[49 nt withheld, positions 5184-5232]
CCTTTGACGTTGGAGTCCACGTTCTTT
[37 nt withheld, positions 5260-5296]
ACCCTATCTCGGTCTATTCTTTTGATTTATAAGGGATTTTGCCGATTTCGGCCTATTGGTTAAAAAATGA
GCTGATTTAACAAAAATTTAACGCGAATTTTAACAAAATATTAACGCTTACAATTTAGGTGGCACTTTTC
GGGGAAATGTGCGCGGAACCCCTATTTGTTTATTTTTCTAAATACATTCAAATATGTATCCGCTCATGAG
ACAATAACCCTGATAAATGCTTCAATAATATTGAAAAAGGAAGAGTATGAGTATTCAACATTTCCGTGTC
GCCCTTATTCCCTTTTTTGCGGCATTTTGCCTTCCTGTTTTTGCTCACCCAGAAACGCTGGTGAAAGTAA
AAGATGCTGAAGATCAGTTGGGTGCACGAGTGGGTTACATCGAACTGGATCTCAACAGCGGTAAGATCCT
TGAGAGTTTTCGCCCCGAAGAACGTTTTCCAATGATGAGCACTTTTAAAGTTCTGCTATGTGGCGCGGTA
TTATCCCGTATTGACGCCGGGCAAGAGCAACTCGGTCGCCGCATACACTATTCTCAGAATGACTTGGTTG
AGTACTCACCAGTCACAGAAAAGCATCTTACGGATGGCATGACAGTAAGAGAATTATGCAGTGCTGCCAT
AACCATGAGTGATAACACTGCGGCCAACTTACTTCTGACAACGATCGGAGGACCGAAGGAGCTAACCGCT
TTTTTGCACAACATGGGGGATCATGTAACTCGCCTTGATCGTTGGGAACCGGAGCTGAATGAAGCCATAC
CAAACGACGAGCGTGACACCACGATGCCTGTAGCAATGGCAACAACGTTGCGCAAACTATTAACTGGCGA
ACTACTTACTCTAGCTTCCCGGCAACAATTAATAGACTGGATGGAGGCGGATAAAGTTGCAGGACCACTT
CTGCGCTCGGCCCTTCCGGCTGGCTGGTTTATTGCTGATAAATCTGGAGCCGGTGAGCGTGGGTCTCGCG
GTATCATTGCAGCACTGGGGCCAGATGGTAAGCCCTCCCGTATCGTAGTTATCTACACGACGGGGAGTCA
GGCAACTATGGATGAACGAAATAGACAGATCGCTGAGATAGGTGCCTCACTGATTAAGCATTGGTAACTG
TCAGACCAAGTTTACTCATATATACTTTAGATTGATTTAAAACTTCATTTTTAATTTAAAAGGATCTAGG
TGAAGATCCTTTTTGATAATCTCATGACCAAAATCCCTTAACGTGAGTTTTCGTTCCACTGAGCGTCAGA
CCCCGTAGAAAAGATCAAAGGATCTTCTTGAGATCCTTTTTTTCTGCGCGTAATCTGCTGCTTGCAAACA
AAAAAACCACCGCTACCAGCGGTGGTTTGTTTGCCGGATCAAGAGCTACCAACTCTTTTTCCGAAGGTAA
CTGGCTTCAGCAGAGCGCAGATACCAAATACTGTTCTTCTAGTGTAGCCGTAGTTAGGCCACCACTTCAA
GAACTCTGTAGCACCGCCTACATACCTCGCTCTGCTAATCCTGTTACCAGTGGCTGCTGCCAGTGGCGAT
AAGTCGTGTCTTACCGGGTTGGACTCAAGACGATAGTTACCGGATAAGGCGCAGCGGTCGGGCTGAACGG
GGGGTTCGTGCACACAGCCCAGCTTGGAGCGAACGACCTACACCGAACTGAGATACCTACAGCGTGAGCT
ATGAGAAAGCGCCACGCTTCCCGAAGGGAGAAAGGCGGACAGGTATCCGGTAAGCGGCAGGGTCGGAACA
GGAGAGCGCACGAGGGAGCTTCCAGGGGGAAACGCCTGGTATCTTTATAGTCCTGTCGGGTTTCGCCACC
TCTGACTTGAGCGTCGATTTTTGTGATGCTCGTCAGGGGGGCGGAGCCTATGGAAAAACGCCAGCAACGC
GGCCTTTTTACGGTTCCTGGCCTTTTGCTGGCCTTTTGCTCACATGTTCTTTCCTGCGTTATCCCCTGAT
TCTGTGGATAACCGTATTACCGCCTTTGAGTGAGCTGATACCGCTC
